Addgene plasmid #46928: pIRES-GFP-hFJX1-myc
Purpose: coexpression of FJX1-myc and GFP in mammalian cells
Depositing lab: R.D. Beauchamp & Natasha Deane. Depositing organization: Vanderbilt University.
Backbone
  Vector backbone: pIRES-EGFP
  Backbone manufacturer: Clontech
  Backbone size w/o insert (bp): 5200
  Vector type: Mammalian Expression
Growth in bacteria
  Bacterial resistance: Ampicillin, 100 μg/mL
  Growth temperature: 37°C
  Growth strain: DH5alpha
  Copy number: Unknown
Gene/Insert
  Gene/Insert name: FJX1 (alt name: four jointed box 1)
  Species: H. sapiens (human)
  Insert size (bp): 1500
  Entrez Gene: FJX1
  Promoter: CMV
  Tag / fusion protein: myc (C terminal on insert)
  Cloning method: Restriction Enzyme; 5′ cloning site EcoRV (unknown if destroyed); 3′ cloning site EcoRV (unknown if destroyed)
  Sequencing primers: 5′ CMV-F
Terms and licenses: Academic/Nonprofit Terms; Industry Terms: Not Available to Industry
Depositor comments: A 5' EcoRI site and 3' myc tag were added to the FJX1 cDNA by PCR. The fragment was blunt end ligated into an EcoRV site on pIRES-EGFP so there is an additional EcoRI site at 5' end of FJX1.
How to cite: pIRES-GFP-hFJX1-myc was a gift from R.D. Beauchamp & Natasha Deane (Addgene plasmid # 46928 ; http://n2t.net/addgene:46928 ; RRID:Addgene_46928)
