[The description below was written by a language model from this plasmid's Addgene catalogue record.]
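Description:
pIRES-GFP-hFJX1-myc is a mammalian expression plasmid built on the Clontech pIRES-EGFP backbone (about 5.2 kb without insert) and designed to co-express human FJX1 (four jointed box 1) and a GFP reporter from a single transcript. It is propagated in E. coli under ampicillin selection. The record does not list the bacterial origin of replication, gives the copy number as unknown, and does not mention any mammalian selection marker. No feature table is provided, so the description rests on the catalogue fields alone.

The payload is an approximately 1.5 kb human FJX1 cDNA carrying a C-terminal myc epitope tag, placed downstream of the CMV promoter, which gives strong constitutive transcription in many mammalian cell types. As the backbone name indicates, an internal ribosome entry site (IRES) followed by EGFP lies downstream of the cloning site. The bicistronic mRNA is therefore translated into two separate proteins: cap-dependent translation yields FJX1-myc, and IRES-driven translation yields GFP. Because GFP is not fused to FJX1, green fluorescence marks transfected cells without altering the protein of interest, while the myc tag allows FJX1 to be detected or immunoprecipitated with anti-myc antibodies.

The insert was generated by PCR, which added a 5' EcoRI site and the 3' myc tag, and was blunt-end ligated into an EcoRV site of the vector. An additional EcoRI site therefore sits at the 5' end of FJX1, and it is not recorded whether the flanking EcoRV sites survived. The stated use is co-expression of FJX1-myc and GFP in mammalian cells.
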