>Addgene plasmid #46928 | pIRES-GFP-hFJX1-myc | addgene partial sequence | sequence record 67839 | CMV-F 5'-CGCAAATGGGCGGTAGGCGTG-3'
CTCTCTGGCTAACTAGAGAACCCACTGCTTACTGGCTTATCGAAATTAATACGACTCACTATAGGGAGAC
CCAAGCTTGGTACCGAGCTCGGATCGATGATCGAATTCGGGAGCATGGGCAGGAGGATGCGGGGCGCCGC
CGCCACCGCGGGGCTCTGGCTGCTGGCGCTGGGCTCGCTGCTGGCGCTGTGGGGAGGGCTCCTGCCGCCG
CGGACCGAGCTGCCCGCCTCCCGGCCGCCCGAAGACCGACTCCCACGGCGCCCGGCCCGGAGCGGCGGCC
CCGCGCCCGCGCCTCGCTTCCCTCTGCCCCCGCCCCTGGCGTGGGACGCCCGCGGCGGCTCCCTGAAAAC
TTTCCGGGCGCTGCTCACCCTGGCGGCCGGCGCGGACGGCCCGCCCCGGCAGTCCCGGAGCGAGCCCAGG
TGGCACGTGTCAGCCAGGCAGCCCAGGCCGGAGGAGAGCGCCGCGGTGCACGGGGGCGTCTTCTGGAGCC
GCGGCCTGGAGGAGCAGGTGCCCCCGGGCTTTTCGGAGGCCCAGGCGGCGGCGTGGCTGGAGGCGGCTCG
CGGCGCCCGGATGGTGGCCCTGGAGCGCGGGGGTTGCGGGCGCAGCTCCAACCGACTGGCCCGTTTTGCC
GACGGCACCCGCGCCTGCGTGCGCTACGGCATCAACCCGGAGCAGATTCAGGGCGAGGCCCTGTCTTACT
ATCTGGCGCGCCTGCTGGGCCTCCAGCGCCACGTGCCGCCGCTGGCACTGGCTCGGGTGGAAGCTCGGGG
CGC
