>Addgene plasmid #46928 | pIRES-GFP-hFJX1-myc | addgene partial sequence | sequence record 67987 | IRES-F 5'-TGGCTCTCCTCAAGCGTATT-3'
CATTGTATGGGATCTGATCTGGGGCCTCGGTGCACATGCTTTACATGTGTTTAGTCGAGGTTAAAAAAAC
GTCTAGGCCCCCCGAACCACGGGGACGTGGTTTTCCTTTGAAAAACACGATGATAAGCTTGCCACAACCC
GGGATCCACCGGTCGCCACCATGGTGAGCAAGGGCGAGGAGCTGTTCACCGGGGTGGTGCCCATCCTGGT
CGAGCTGGACGGCGACGTAAACGGCCACAAGTTCAGCGTGTCCGGCGAGGGCGAGGGCGATGCCACCTAC
GGCAAGCTGACCCTGAAGTTCATCTGCACCACCGGCAAGCTGCCCGTGCCCTGGCCCACCCTCGTGACCA
CCCTGACCTACGGCGTGCAGTGCTTCAGCCGCTACCCCGACCACATGAAGCAGCACGACTTCTTCAAGTC
CGCCATGCCCGAAGGCTACGTCCAGGAGCGCACCATCTTCTTCAAGGACGACGGCAACTACAAGACCCGC
GCCGAGGTGAAGTTCGAGGGCGACACCCTGGTGAACCGCATCGAGCTGAAGGGCATCGACTTCAAGGAGG
ACGGCAACATCCTGGGGCACAAGCTGGAGTACAACTACAACAGCCACAACGTCTATATCATGGCCGACAA
GCAGAAGAACGGCATCAAGGTGAACTTCAAGATCCGCCACAACATCGAGGACGGCAGCGTGCAGCTCGCC
GACCACTACCAGCAGAACACCCCCATCGGCGACGGCCCCGTGCTGCTGCCCGACAACCACTACCTGAGCA
CCCAGTCCGCCCTGAGCAAAG
