>Addgene plasmid #46928 | pIRES-GFP-hFJX1-myc | addgene partial sequence | sequence record 70022 | hFJX1-F 5'-GGACAAGTATAACGAGCCGC-3'
GCGAGCGGACCGCGCGGCGCGTCCTGGAGCTGCACCGCGGACAGGACGCCGCGGCCCGGCTGCTGCGCCT
CTACCGGCGCCACGAGCCTCGCTTCCCCGAGCTGGCCGCCCTTGCAGACCCCCACGCTCAGCTGCTACAG
CGCCGCCTCGACTTCCTCGCCAAGCACATTTTGCACTGTAAGGCCAAGTACGGCCGCCGGTCTGGGACTG
AACAAAAACTCATCTCAGAAGAGGATCTGCATTAGATCTGCGGCCGCGTCGACGGAATTCAGTGGATCCA
CTAGTAACGGCCGCCAGTGTGCTGGAATTAATTCGCTGTCTGCGAGGGCCAGCTGTTGGGGTGAGTACTC
CCTCTCAAAAGCGGGCATGACTTCTGCGCTAAGATTGTCAGTTTCCAAAAACGAGGAGGATTTGATATTC
ACCTGGCCCGCGGTGATGCCTTTGAGGGTGGCCGCGTCCATCTGGTCAGAAAAGACAATCTTTTTGTTGT
CAAGCTTGAGGTGTGGCAGGCTTGAGATCTGGCCATACACTTGAGTGACAATGACATCCACTTTGCCTTT
CTCTCCACAGGTGTCCACTCCCAGGTCCAACTGCAGGTCGAGCATGCATCTAGGGCGGCCAATTCCGCCC
CTCTCCCCC
